>Addgene plasmid #58033 | mTagRFP-T2-Alpha-Actinin-19 | addgene full sequence | sequence record 226428 | Addgene NGS Result
CGTTACATAACTTACGGTAAATGGCCCGCCTGGCTGACCGCCCAACGACCCCCGCCCATTGACGTCAATA
ATGACGTATGTTCCCATAGTAACGCCAATAGGGACTTTCCATTGACGTCAATGGGTGGAGTATTTACGGT
AAACTGCCCACTTGGCAGTACATCAAGTGTATCATATGCCAAGTACGCCCCCTATTGACGTCAATGACGG
TAAATGGCCCGCCTGGCATTATGCCCAGTACATGACCTTATGGGACTTTCCTACTTGGCAGTACATCTAC
GTATTAGTCATCGCTATTACCATGGTGATGCGGTTTTGGCAGTACATCAATGGGCGTGGATAGCGGTTTG
ACTCACGGGGATTTCCAAGTCTCCACCCCATTGACGTCAATGGGAGTTTGTTTTGGCACCAAAATCAACG
GGACTTTCCAAAATGTCGTAACAACTCCGCCCCATTGACGCAAATGGGCGGTAGGCGTGTACGGTGGGAG
GTCTATATAAGCAGAGCTGGTTTAGTGAACCGTCAGATCCGCTAGCGCTACCGGACTCAGATCTCGAGCT
CAAGCTTCGCACCATCATGGACCATTATGATTCTCAGCAAACCAACGATTACATGCAGCCAGAAGAGGAC
TGGGACCGGGACCTGCTCCTGGACCCGGCCTGGGAGAAGCAGCAGAGAAAGACATTCACGGCATGGTGTA
ACTCCCACCTCCGGAAGGCGGGGACACAGATCGAGAACATCGAAGAGGACTTCCGGGATGGCCTGAAGCT
CATGCTGCTGCTGGAGGTCATCTCAGGTGAACGCTTGGCCAAGCCAGAGCGAGGCAAGATGAGAGTGCAC
AAGATCTCCAACGTCAACAAGGCCCTGGATTTCATAGCCAGCAAAGGCGTCAAACTGGTGTCCATCGGAG
CCGAAGAAATCGTGGATGGGAATGTGAAGATGACCCTGGGCATGATCTGGACCATCATCCTGCGCTTTGC
CATCCAGGACATCTCCGTGGAAGAGACTTCAGCCAAGGAAGGGCTGCTCCTGTGGTGTCAGAGAAAGACA
GCCCCTTACAAAAATGTCAACATCCAGAACTTCCACATAAGCTGGAAGGATGGCCTCGGCTTCTGTGCTT
TGATCCACCGACACCGGCCCGAGCTGATTGACTACGGGAAGCTGCGGAAGGATGATCCACTCACAAATCT
GAATACGGCTTTTGACGTGGCAGAGAAGTACCTGGACATCCCCAAGATGCTGGATGCCGAAGACATCGTT
GGAACTGCCCGACCGGATGAGAAAGCCATCATGACTTACGTGTCTAGCTTCTACCACGCCTTCTCTGGAG
CCCAGAAGGCGGAGACAGCAGCCAATCGCATCTGCAAGGTGTTGGCCGTCAACCAGGAGAACGAGCAGCT
TATGGAAGACTACGAGAAGCTGGCCAGTGATCTGTTGGAGTGGATCCGCCGCACAATCCCGTGGCTGGAG
AACCGGGTGCCCGAGAACACCATGCATGCCATGCAACAGAAGCTGGAGGACTTCCGGGACTACCGGCGCC
TGCACAAGCCGCCCAAGGTGCAGGAGAAGTGCCAGCTGGAGATCAACTTCAACACGCTGCAGACCAAGCT
GCGGCTCAGCAACCGGCCTGCCTTCATGCCCTCTGAGGGCAGGATGGTCTCGGACATCAACAATGCCTGG
GGCTGCCTGGAGCAGGTGGAGAAGGGCTATGAGGAGTGGTTGCTGAATGAGATCCGGAGGCTGGAGCGAC
TGGACCACCTGGCAGAGAAGTTCCGGCAGAAGGCCTCCATCCACGAGGCCTGGACTGACGGCAAAGAGGC
CATGCTGCGACAGAAGGACTATGAGACCGCCACCCTCTCGGAGATCAAGGCCTTGCTCAAGAAGCATGAG
GCCTTCGAGAGTGACCTGGCTGCCCACCAGGACCGTGTGGAGCAGATTGCCGCCATCGCACAGGAGCTCA
ATGAGCTGGACTATTATGACTCACCCAGTGTCAACGCCCGTTGCCAAAAGATCTGTGACCAGTGGGACAA
TCTGGGGGCCCTAACTCAGAAGCGAAGGGAAGCTCTGGAGCGGACCGAGAAACTGCTGGAGACCATTGAC
CAGCTGTACTTGGAGTATGCCAAGCGGGCTGCACCCTTCAACAACTGGATGGAGGGGGCCATGGAGGACC
TGCAGGACACCTTCATTGTGCACACCATTGAGGAGATCCAGGGACTGACCACAGCCCATGAGCAGTTCAA
GGCCACCCTCCCTGATGCCGACAAGGAGCGCCTGGCCATCCTGGGCATCCACAATGAGGTGTCCAAGATT
GTCCAGACCTACCACGTCAATATGGCGGGCACCAACCCCTACACAACCATCACGCCTCAGGAGATCAATG
GCAAATGGGACCACGTGCGGCAGCTGGTGCCTCGGAGGGACCAAGCTCTGACGGAGGAGCATGCCCGACA
GCAGCACAATGAGAGGCTACGCAAGCAGTTTGGAGCCCAGGCCAATGTCATCGGGCCCTGGATCCAGACC
AAGATGGAGGAGATCGGGAGGATCTCCATTGAGATGCATGGGACCCTGGAGGACCAGCTCAGCCACCTGC
GGCAGTATGAGAAGAGCATCGTCAACTACAAGCCAAAGATTGATCAGCTGGAGGGCGACCACCAGCTCAT
CCAGGAGGCGCTCATCTTCGACAACAAGCACACCAACTACACCATGGAGCACATCCGTGTGGGCTGGGAG
CAGCTGCTCACCACCATCGCCAGGACCATCAATGAGGTAGAGAACCAGATCCTGACCCGGGATGCCAAGG
GCATCAGCCAGGAGCAGATGAATGAGTTCCGGGCCTCCTTCAACCACTTTGACCGGGATCACTCCGGCAC
ACTGGGTCCCGAGGAGTTCAAAGCCTGCCTCATCAGCTTGGGTTATGATATTGGCAACGACCCCCAGGGA
GAAGCAGAATTTGCCCGCATCATGAGCATTGTGGACCCCAACCGCCTGGGGGTAGTGACATTCCAGGCCT
TCATTGACTTCATGTCCCGCGAGACAGCCGACACAGATACAGCAGACCAAGTCATGGCTTCCTTCAAGAT
CCTGGCTGGGGACAAGAACTACATTACCATGGACGAGCTGCGCCGCGAGCTGCCACCCGACCAGGCTGAG
TACTGCATCGCGCGGATGGCCCCCTACACCGGCCCCGACTCCGTGCCAGGTGCTCTGGACTACATGTCCT
TCTCCACGGCGCTGTACGGCGAGAGTGACCTCAAGCTTCGAATTCTGCAGTCGACGGTACCGCGGGCCCG
GGATCCACCGGTCGCCACCATGGTGTCTAAGGGCGAAGAGCTGATTAAGGAGAACATGCACATGAAGCTG
TACATGGAGGGCACCGTGAACAACCACCACTTCAAGTGCACATCCGAGGGCGAAGGCAAGCCCTACGAGG
GCACCCAGACCATGAGAATCAAGGTGGTCGAGGGCGGCCCTCTCCCCTTCGCCTTCGACATCCTGGCTAC
CAGCTTCATGTACGGCAGCAGAACCTTCATCAACCACACCCAGGGCATCCCCGATTTCTTTAAGCAGTCC
TTCCCTGAGGGCTTCACATGGGAGAGAGTCACCACATACGAAGACGGGGGCGTGCTGACCGCTACCCAGG
ACACCAGCCTCCAGGACGGCTGCCTCATCTACAACGTCAAGATCAGAGGGGTGAACTTCCCATCCAACGG
CCCTGTGATGCAGAAGAAAACACTCGGCTGGGAGGCCAACACCGAGACCCTGTACCCCGCTGACGGCGGC
CTGGAAGGCAGAACCGACATGGCCCTGAAGCTCGTGGGCGGGGGCCACCTGATCTGCAACTTCAAGACCA
CATACAGATCCAAGAAACCCGCTAAGAACCTCAAGATGCCCGGCGTCTACTATGTGGACCACAGACTGGA
AAGAATCAAGGAGGCCGACAAAGAGACCTACGTCGAGCAGCACGAGGTGGCTGTGGCCAGATACTGCGAC
CTCCCTAGCAAACTGGGGCACAAACTTAATGGCATGGACGAGCTGTACAAGTAAGCGGCCGCGACTCTAG
ATCATAATCAGCCATACCACATTTGTAGAGGTTTTACTTGCTTTAAAAAACCTCCCACACCTCCCCCTGA
ACCTGAAACATAAAATGAATGCAATTGTTGTTGTTAACTTGTTTATTGCAGCTTATAATGGTTACAAATA
AAGCAATAGCATCACAAATTTCACAAATAAAGCATTTTTTTCACTGCATTCTAGTTGTGGTTTGTCCAAA
CTCATCAATGTATCTTAAGGCGTAAATTGTAAGCGTTAATATTTTGTTAAAATTCGCGTTAAATTTTTGT
TAAATCAGCTCATTTTTTAACCAATAGGCCGAAATCGGCAAAATCCCTTATAAATCAAAAGAATAGACCG
AGATAGGGT
[37 nt withheld, positions 4420-4456]
AAAGAACGTGGACTCCAACGTCAAAGG
[49 nt withheld, positions 4484-4532]
T
[91 nt withheld, positions 4534-4624]
G
[124 nt withheld, positions 4626-4749]
CAGGTGGCACTTTTCGGGGAAATGTGCGCGGAACCCCTATTTGTTTATTTTTCTAAATACATTCAAATAT
GTATCCGCTCATGAGACAATAACCCTGATAAATGCTTCAATAATATTGAAAAAGGAAGAGTCCTGAGGCG
GAAAGAACCAGCTGTGGAATGTGTGTCAGTTAGGGTGTGGAAAGTCCCCAGGCTCCCCAGCAGGCAGAAG
TATGCAAAGCATGCATCTCAATTAGTCAGCAACCAGGTGTGGAAAGTCCCCAGGCTCCCCAGCAGGCAGA
AGTATGCAAAGCATGCATCTCAATTAGTCAGCAACCATAGTCCCGCCCCTAACTCCGCCCATCCCGCCCC
TAACTCCGCCCAGTTCCGCCCATTCTCCGCCCCATGGCTGACTAATTTTTTTTATTTATGCAGAGGCCGA
GGCCGCCTCGGCCTCTGAGCTATTCCAGAAGTAGTGAGGAGGCTTTTTTGGAGGCCTAGGCTTTTGCAAA
GATCGATCAAGAGACAGGATGAGGATCGTTTCGCATGATTGAACAAGATGGATTGCACGCAGGTTCTCCG
GCCGCTTGGGTGGAGAGGCTATTCGGCTATGACTGGGCACAACAGACAATCGGCTGCTCTGATGCCGCCG
TGTTCCGGCTGTCAGCGCAGGGGCGCCCGGTTCTTTTTGTCAAGACCGACCTGTCCGGTGCCCTGAATGA
ACTGCAAGACGAGGCAGCGCGGCTATCGTGGCTGGCCACGACGGGCGTTCCTTGCGCAGCTGTGCTCGAC
GTTGTCACTGAAGCGGGAAGGGACTGGCTGCTATTGGGCGAAGTGCCGGGGCAGGATCTCCTGTCATCTC
ACCTTGCTCCTGCCGAGAAAGTATCCATCATGGCTGATGCAATGCGGCGGCTGCATACGCTTGATCCGGC
TACCTGCCCATTCGACCACCAAGCGAAACATCGCATCGAGCGAGCACGTACTCGGATGGAAGCCGGTCTT
GTCGATCAGGATGATCTGGACGAAGAGCATCAGGGGCTCGCGCCAGCCGAACTGTTCGCCAGGCTCAAGG
CGAGCATGCCCGACGGCGAGGATCTCGTCGTGACCCATGGCGATGCCTGCTTGCCGAATATCATGGTGGA
AAATGGCCGCTTTTCTGGATTCATCGACTGTGGCCGGCTGGGTGTGGCGGACCGCTATCAGGACATAGCG
TTGGCTACCCGTGATATTGCTGAAGAGCTTGGCGGCGAATGGGCTGACCGCTTCCTCGTGCTTTACGGTA
TCGCCGCTCCCGATTCGCAGCGCATCGCCTTCTATCGCCTTCTTGACGAGTTCTTCTGAGCGGGACTCTG
GGGTTCGAAATGACCGACCAAGCGACGCCCAACCTGCCATCACGAGATTTCGATTCCACCGCCGCCTTCT
ATGAAAGGTTGGGCTTCGGAATCGTTTTCCGGGACGCCGGCTGGATGATCCTCCAGCGCGGGGATCTCAT
GCTGGAGTTCTTCGCCCACCCTAGGGGGAGGCTAACTGAAACACGGAAGGAGACAATACCGGAAGGAACC
CGCGCTATGACGGCAATAAAAAGACAGAATAAAACGCACGGTGTTGGGTCGTTTGTTCATAAACGCGGGG
TTCGGTCCCAGGGCTGGCACTCTGTCGATACCCCACCGAGACCCCATTGGGGCCAATACGCCCGCGTTTC
TTCCTTTTCCCCACCCCACCCCCCAAGTTCGGGTGAAGGCCCAGGGCTCGCAGCCAACGTCGGGGCGGCA
GGCCCTGCCATAGCCTCAGGTTACTCATATATACTTTAGATTGATTTAAAACTTCATTTTTAATTTAAAA
GGATCTAGGTGAAGATCCTTTTTGATAATCTCATGACCAAAATCCCTTAACGTGAGTTTTCGTTCCACTG
AGCGTCAGACCCCGTAGAAAAGATCAAAGGATCTTCTTGAGATCCTTTTTTTCTGCGCGTAATCTGCTGC
TTGCAAACAAAAAAACCACCGCTACCAGCGGTGGTTTGTTTGCCGGATCAAGAGCTACCAACTCTTTTTC
CGAAGGTAACTGGCTTCAGCAGAGCGCAGATACCAAATACTGTTCTTCTAGTGTAGCCGTAGTTAGGCCA
CCACTTCAAGAACTCTGTAGCACCGCCTACATACCTCGCTCTGCTAATCCTGTTACCAGTGGCTGCTGCC
AGTGGCGATAAGTCGTGTCTTACCGGGTTGGACTCAAGACGATAGTTACCGGATAAGGCGCAGCGGTCGG
GCTGAACGGGGGGTTCGTGCACACAGCCCAGCTTGGAGCGAACGACCTACACCGAACTGAGATACCTACA
GCGTGAGCTATGAGAAAGCGCCACGCTTCCCGAAGGGAGAAAGGCGGACAGGTATCCGGTAAGCGGCAGG
GTCGGAACAGGAGAGCGCACGAGGGAGCTTCCAGGGGGAAACGCCTGGTATCTTTATAGTCCTGTCGGGT
TTCGCCACCTCTGACTTGAGCGTCGATTTTTGTGATGCTCGTCAGGGGGGCGGAGCCTATGGAAAAACGC
CAGCAACGCGGCCTTTTTACGGTTCCTGGCCTTTTGCTGGCCTTTTGCTCACATGTTCTTTCCTGCGTTA
TCCCCTGATTCTGTGGATAACCGTATTACCGCCATGCATTAGTTATTAATAGTAATCAATTACGGGGTCA
TTAGTTCATAGCCCATATATGGAGTTCCG
Features (pLannotate 1.2.2; 17 found; start..end, strand, type, name):
      1..304     +  enhancer       CMV enhancer: human cytomegalovirus immediate early enhancer
    305..508     +  promoter       CMV promoter: human cytomegalovirus (CMV) immediate early promoter
    531..569     +  misc_feature   MCS (fragment): multiple cloning site
    577..3252    +  CDS            ACTN1: ACTN1_HUMAN - Experimental evidence at protein level: Swiss-Prot protein existence level 1. F-actin cross-linking protein which is thought to anchor actin to a variety of intracellular structures. This is a bundling protein. From Homo sapiens (Human).
   3250..3296    +  misc_feature   MCS (fragment): multiple cloning site
   3310..4041    +  CDS            TagRFP-T: TagRFP-T is a basic (constitutively fluorescent) red fluorescent protein published in 2008, derived from Entacmaea quadricolor. It has low acid sensitivity.
   4060..4143    +  CDS            large T antigen (fragment): large T antigen from SV40 (simian virus 40)
   4166..4287    +  polyA_signal   SV40 poly(A) signal: SV40 polyadenylation signal
   4321..4749    -  rep_origin     f1 ori (sequence partly withheld): f1 bacteriophage origin of replication; arrow indicates direction of (+) strand synthesis
   4776..4880    +  promoter       AmpR promoter: bla
   4882..5239    +  promoter       SV40 promoter: SV40 enhancer and early promoter
   5274..6068    +  CDS            NeoR/KanR: aminoglycoside phosphotransferase from Tn5; aph(3')-II (or nptII); confers resistance to neomycin, kanamycin, and G418 (Geneticin®)
   6089..6241    +  CDS            ble (fragment): BLE_KLEPN - Experimental evidence at protein level: Swiss-Prot protein existence level 1. Binding protein with a strong affinity to the bleomycin family of antibiotics. Binds to CL990; an antimitotic-antibiotic compound. From Klebsiella pneumoniae.
   6300..6347    +  polyA_signal   HSV TK poly(A) signal: herpes simplex virus thymidine kinase polyadenylation signal (Cole and Stacy, 1985)
   6438..6454    -  polyA_signal   bGH poly(A) signal (fragment): bovine growth hormone polyadenylation signal
   6676..7264    +  rep_origin     ori: high-copy-number ColE1/pMB1/pBR322/pUC origin of replication
   7379..7438    +  enhancer       CMV enhancer (fragment): human cytomegalovirus immediate early enhancer
