[The description below was written by a language model from this plasmid's Addgene catalogue record and pLannotate feature annotations shown in this document.]
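Description:
mTagRFP-T2-Alpha-Actinin-19 is a mammalian expression plasmid that produces human alpha-actinin-1 (ACTN1) fused to a red fluorescent protein, for visualising alpha-actinin localisation in cells. The sequenced construct is 7,438 nt. Its architecture resembles the common N1-type fluorescent protein vectors. The CMV immediate early enhancer and promoter drive the ACTN1 coding sequence, which is followed by a short stretch of residual multiple cloning site that acts as a linker. Next comes the fluorescent protein reading frame, placing the tag at the C-terminus of alpha-actinin. The "19" in the name probably refers to the linker length, although the record does not say so. The annotation identifies the fluorophore as TagRFP-T, a constitutively fluorescent red protein derived from Entacmaea quadricolor, while the catalogue lists the tag simply as mTagRFP. Recorded excitation and emission are 555 and 584 nm. An SV40 polyadenylation signal terminates the transcript. The small large T antigen fragment annotated just upstream of it is likely part of that SV40 region rather than a functional element.

The plasmid is propagated in E. coli through a high-copy ColE1/pUC-type origin, and an f1 origin is also present. A single Tn5 aminoglycoside phosphotransferase gene (NeoR/KanR) provides selection in both hosts. It is preceded by a bacterial bla promoter for kanamycin resistance and by the SV40 enhancer/early promoter for G418 selection in mammalian cells, and it ends with the HSV TK polyadenylation signal. The short ble and bGH poly(A) fragments are probably backbone remnants.

Alpha-actinin is an F-actin cross-linking and bundling protein that anchors actin to intracellular structures. The fusion therefore serves as a fluorescent marker of alpha-actinin-containing actin structures in transiently or stably transfected cells.
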