Addgene plasmid #58033: mTagRFP-T2-Alpha-Actinin-19
Purpose: Localization: Alpha Actinin, Excitation: 555, Emission: 584
Depositing lab: Michael Davidson. Depositing organization: Florida State University, Tallahassee.
Backbone
  Vector backbone: mTagRFP
  Backbone size w/o insert (bp): 4750
  Vector type: Mammalian Expression
  Selectable markers: Neomycin (select with G418)
Growth in bacteria
  Bacterial resistance: Kanamycin, 50 μg/mL
  Growth temperature: 37°C
  Growth strain: DH5alpha
  Copy number: High Copy
Gene/Insert
  Gene/Insert name: Alpha-Actinin (alt name: NM_001102.3)
  Species: H. sapiens (human)
  Entrez Gene: ACTN1 (a.k.a. BDPLT15)
  Promoter: CMV
  Tag / fusion protein: mTagRFP
  Cloning method: Unknown
  Sequencing primers: 5′ CMV-F; 3′ SV40pA-R
Terms and licenses: Academic/Nonprofit Terms; Industry Terms
Depositor comments: . Excitation = 555; Emission = 584
How to cite: mTagRFP-T2-Alpha-Actinin-19 was a gift from Michael Davidson (Addgene plasmid # 58033 ; http://n2t.net/addgene:58033 ; RRID:Addgene_58033)
